>Addgene plasmid #143747 | TFORF1041 | addgene full sequence | sequence record 407848 | Addgene NGS Result
TTAATGTAGTCTTATGCAATACTCTTGTAGTCTTGCAACATGGTAACGATGAGTTAGCAACATGCCTTAC
AAGGAGAGAAAAAGCACCGTGCATGCCGATTGGTGGAAGTAAGGTGGTACGATCGTGCCTTATTAGGAAG
GCAACAGACGGGTCTGACATGGATTGGACGAACCACTGAATTGCCGCATTGCAGAGATATTGTATTTAAG
TGCCTAGCTCGATACATAAACGGGTCTCTCTGGTTAGACCAGATCTGAGCCTGGGAGCTCTCTGGCTAAC
TAGGGAACCCACTGCTTAAGCCTCAATAAAGCTTGCCTTGAGTGCTTCAAGTAGTGTGTGCCCGTCTGTT
GTGTGACTCTGGTAACTAGAGATCCCTCAGACCCTTTTAGTCAGTGTGGAAAATCTCTAGCAGTGGCGCC
CGAACAGGGACTTGAAAGCGAAAGGGAAACCAGAGGAGCTCTCTCGACGCAGGACTCGGCTTGCTGAAGC
GCGCACGGCAAGAGGCGAGGGGCGGCGACTGGTGAGTACGCCAAAAATTTTGACTAGCGGAGGCTAGAAG
GAGAGAGATGGGTGCGAGAGCGTCAGTATTAAGCGGGGGAGAATTAGATCGCGATGGGAAAAAATTCGGT
TAAGGCCAGGGGGAAAGAAAAAATATAAATTAAAACATATAGTATGGGCAAGCAGGGAGCTAGAACGATT
CGCAGTTAATCCTGGCCTGTTAGAAACATCAGAAGGCTGTAGACAAATACTGGGACAGCTACAACCATCC
CTTCAGACAGGATCAGAAGAACTTAGATCATTATATAATACAGTAGCAACCCTCTATTGTGTGCATCAAA
GGATAGAGATAAAAGACACCAAGGAAGCTTTAGACAAGATAGAGGAAGAGCAAAACAAAAGTAAGACCAC
CGCACAGCAAGCGGCCGCTGATCTTCAGACCTGGAGGAGGAGATATGAGGGACAATTGGAGAAGTGAATT
ATATAAATATAAAGTAGTAAAAATTGAACCATTAGGAGTAGCACCCACCAAGGCAAAGAGAAGAGTGGTG
CAGAGAGAAAAAAGAGCAGTGGGAATAGGAGCTTTGTTCCTTGGGTTCTTGGGAGCAGCAGGAAGCACTA
TGGGCGCAGCGTCAATGACGCTGACGGTACAGGCCAGACAATTATTGTCTGGTATAGTGCAGCAGCAGAA
CAATTTGCTGAGGGCTATTGAGGCGCAACAGCATCTGTTGCAACTCACAGTCTGGGGCATCAAGCAGCTC
CAGGCAAGAATCCTGGCTGTGGAAAGATACCTAAAGGATCAACAGCTCCTGGGGATTTGGGGTTGCTCTG
GAAAACTCATTTGCACCACTGCTGTGCCTTGGAATGCTAGTTGGAGTAATAAATCTCTGGAACAGATTTG
GAATCACACGACCTGGATGGAGTGGGACAGAGAAATTAACAATTACACAAGCTTAATACACTCCTTAATT
GAAGAATCGCAAAACCAGCAAGAAAAGAATGAACAAGAATTATTGGAATTAGATAAATGGGCAAGTTTGT
GGAATTGGTTTAACATAACAAATTGGCTGTGGTATATAAAATTATTCATAATGATAGTAGGAGGCTTGGT
AGGTTTAAGAATAGTTTTTGCTGTACTTTCTATAGTGAATAGAGTTAGGCAGGGATATTCACCATTATCG
TTTCAGACCCACCTCCCAACCCCGAGGGGACCCATGCATTGCATCTCAATTAGTCAGCAACCAGGTGTGG
AAAGTCCCCAGGCTCCCCAGCAGGCAGAAGTATGCAAAGCATGCGTCTCAATTAGTCAGCAACCATAGTC
CCGCCCCTAACTCCGCCCATCCCGCCCCTAACTCCGCCCAGTTCCGCCCATTCTCCGCCCCATGGCTGAC
TAATTTTTTTTATTTATGCAGAGGCCGAGGCCGCCTCGGCCTCTGAGCTATTCCAGAAGTAGTGAGGAGG
CTTTTTTGGAGGCCTAGGCTTTTGCAAAAAGCTTTCTAGAGGTACCACCGGAGCTTACCATGACCGAGTA
CAAGCCCACGGTGCGCCTCGCCACCCGCGACGACGTCCCCAGGGCCGTACGCACCCTCGCCGCCGCGTTC
GCCGACTACCCCGCCACGCGCCACACCGTCGATCCGGACCGCCACATCGAGCGGGTCACCGAGCTGCAAG
AACTCTTCCTCACGCGCGTCGGGCTCGACATCGGCAAGGTGTGGGTCGCGGACGACGGCGCCGCCGTGGC
GGTCTGGACCACGCCGGAGAGCGTCGAAGCGGGGGCGGTGTTCGCCGAGATCGGCCCGCGCATGGCCGAG
TTGAGCGGTTCCCGGCTGGCCGCGCAGCAACAGATGGAAGGCCTCCTGGCGCCGCACCGGCCCAAGGAGC
CCGCGTGGTTCCTGGCCACCGTCGGCGTCTCGCCCGACCACCAGGGCAAGGGTCTGGGCAGCGCCGTCGT
GCTCCCCGGAGTGGAGGCGGCCGAGCGCGCCGGGGTGCCCGCCTTCCTGGAGACCTCCGCGCCCCGCAAC
CTCCCCTTCTACGAGCGGCTCGGCTTCACCGTCACCGCCGACGTCGAGGTGCCCGAAGGACCGCGCACCT
GGTGCATGACCCGCAAGCCCGGTGCCAGTTAACGAATTCTAGATCTTGAGACAAATGGCAGTATTCATCC
ACAATTTTAAAAGAAAAGGGGGGATTGGGGGGTACAGTGCAGGGGAAAGAATAGTAGACATAATAGCAAC
AGACATACAAACTAAAGAATTACAAAAACAAATTACAAAAATTCAAAATTTTCGGGTTTATTACAGGGAC
AGCAGAGATCCACTTTGGCGCCGGCTCGAGGCCTGCAGGTGCAAAGATGGATAAAGTTTTAAACAGAGAG
GAATCTTTGCAGCTAATGGACCTTCTAGGTCTTGAAAGGAGTGGGAATTGGCTCCGGTGCCCGTCAGTGG
GCAGAGCGCACATCGCCCACAGTCCCCGAGAAGTTGGGGGGAGGGGTCGGCAATTGAACCGGTGCCTAGA
GAAGGTGGCGCGGGGTAAACTGGGAAAGTGATGTCGTGTACTGGCTCCGCCTTTTTCCCGAGGGTGGGGG
AGAACCGTATATAAGTGCAGTAGTCGCCGTGAACGTTCTTTTTCGCAACGGGTTTGCCGCCAGAACACAG
GTAAGTGCCGTGTGTGGTTCCCGCGGGCCTGGCCTCTTTACGGGTTATGGCCCTTGCGTGCCTTGAATTA
CTTCCACCTGGCTGCAGTACGTGATTCTTGATCCCGAGCTTCGGGTTGGAAGTGGGTGGGAGAGTTCGAG
GCCTTGCGCTTAAGGAGCCCCTTCGCCTCGTGCTTGAGTTGAGGCCTGGCCTGGGCGCTGGGGCCGCCGC
GTGCGAATCTGGTGGCACCTTCGCGCCTGTCTCGCTGCTTTCGATAAGTCTCTAGCCATTTAAAATTTTT
GATGACCTGCTGCGACGCTTTTTTTCTGGCAAGATAGTCTTGTAAATGCGGGCCAAGATCTGCACACTGG
TATTTCGGTTTTTGGGGCCGCGGGCGGCGACGGGGCCCGTGCGTCCCAGCGCACATGTTCGGCGAGGCGG
GGCCTGCGAGCGCGGCCACCGAGAATCGGACGGGGGTAGTCTCAAGCTGGCCGGCCTGCTCTGGTGCCTG
GCCTCGCGCCGCCGTGTATCGCCCCGCCCTGGGCGGCAAGGCTGGCCCGGTCGGCACCAGTTGCGTGAGC
GGAAAGATGGCCGCTTCCCGGCCCTGCTGCAGGGAGCTCAAAATGGAGGACGCGGCGCTCGGGAGAGCGG
GCGGGTGAGTCACCCACACAAAGGAAAAGGGCCTTTCCGTCCTCAGCCGTCGCTTCATGTGACTCCACGG
AGTACCGGGCGCCGTCCAGGCACCTCGATTAGTTCTCGAGCTTTTGGAGTACGTCGTCTTTAGGTTGGGG
GGAGGGGTTTTATGCGATGGAGTTTCCCCACACTGAGTGGGTGGAGACTGAAGTTAGGCCAGCTTGGCAC
TTGATGTAATTCTCCTTGGAATTTGCCCTTTTTGAGTTTGGATCTTGGTTCATTCTCAAGCCTCAGACAG
TGGTTCAAAGTTTTTTTCTTCCATTTCAGGTGTCGTGAGGCTAGCACCGCCACCATGCACCAGCCGCCTG
AGTCCACCGCCGCGGCCGCCGCCGCTGCAGACATTAGCGCTAGGAAGATGGCGCACCCGGCAATGTTCCC
TCGAAGGGGCAGCGGTAGTGGCAGCGCCTCTGCTCTCAATGCAGCAGGTACCGGCGTCGGTAGTAATGCC
ACATCTTCCGAGGATTTTCCGCCTCCGTCGCTGCTTCAGCCGCCGCCCCCTGCAGCATCTTCTACGTCGG
GACCACAGCCTCCGCCTCCACAAAGCCTGAACCTCCTTTCGCAGGCTCAGCTGCAGGCACAGCCTCTTGC
GCCAGGCGGAACTCAAATGAAAAAGAAAAGTGGCTTCCAGATAACTAGCGTTACTCCTGCTCAGATCTCC
GCTAGTATCAGCTCTAACAACAGTATAGCAGAGGACACTGAGAGCTATGATGATCTGGATGAATCTCACA
CGGAAGATCTCTCTTCTTCGGAGATCCTTGATGTGTCACTTTCCAGGGCTACTGACTTAGGGGAGCCCGA
ACGCAGCTCCTCAGAAGAGACCCTAAATAACTTCCAGGAAGCCGAGACACCTGGGGCAGTCTCTCCCAAC
CAGCCCCACCTTCCTCAGCCTCATTTGCCTCACCTTCCACAACAGAATGTTGTGATCAATGGGAATGCTC
ATCCACACCACCTCCATCACCACCATCAGATTCATCATGGGCACCACCTCCAACATGGTCACCACCATCC
ATCTCATGTTGCTGTGGCCAGTGCATCCATTACTGGTGGGCCACCCTCAAGCCCAGTATCTAGAAAACTC
TCTACAACTGGAAGCTCTGACAGTATCACACCAGTTGCACCAACTTCTGCTGTATCATCCAGTGGTTCAC
CTGCATCTGTAATGACTAATATGCGTGCTCCAAGTACTACAGGTGGAATAGGTATAAATTCTGTTACTGG
CACTAGTACAGTAAATAATGTTAACATTACTGCTGTGGGTAGTTTTAATCCTAATGTGACAAGCAGCATG
CTTGGTAATGTTAATATAAGTACAAGCAATATTCCTAGTGCTGCTGGTGTGAGTGTTGGGCCTGGAGTTA
CCAGTGGTGTTAATGTGAATATCTTGAGTGGCATGGGCAATGGTACTATTTCTTCCTCTGCTGCTGTTAG
CAGTGTTCCTAATGCAGCTGCAGGGATGACTGGGGGATCGGTTTCAAGTCAGCAGCAACAACCAACAGTT
AACACTTCGAGGTTCAGAGTTGTGAAGTTAGATTCTAGTTCTGAGCCCTTTAAAAAAGGTAGATGGACTT
GCACTGAGTTCTATGAAAAAGAAAATGCTGTACCTGCTACAGAAGGTGTGCTGATAAATAAAGTGGTGGA
GACTGTAAAGCAAAATCCGATAGAAGTGACTTCTGAAAGGGAGAGCACTAGTGGGAGTTCAGTGAGCAGT
AGTGTCAGCACACTGAGTCACTATACAGAGAGTGTGGGAAGTGGAGAGATGGGAGCCCCTACTGTGGTGG
TGCAGCAGCAGCAGCAGCAACAACAACAACAACAGCAACAACCAGCTCTCCAAGGTGTGACCCTCCAACA
GATGGATTTTGGTAGCACTGGTCCACAGAGTATTCCAGCAGTTAGTATACCACAGAGTATTTCTCAGTCA
CAGATCTCACAAGTACAATTACAGTCTCAAGAACTGAGCTATCAGCAAAAGCAAGGTCTTCAGCCAGTAC
CTCTGCAAGCCACTATGAGTGCTGCAACTGGTATCCAGCCATCGCCTGTAAATGTGGTTGGTGTAACTTC
AGCTTTAGGTCAGCAGCCTTCCATTTCCAGTTTGGCTCAACCCCAGCTACCATATTCTCAGGCGGCTCCT
CCAGTGCAAACTCCCCTTCCAGGGGCACCACCACCCCAACAGTTACAGTATGGACAACAGCAACCAATGG
TTTCTACACAGATGGCCCCAGGCCATGTCAAATCAGTGACTCAAAATCCTGCTTCAGAGTATGTACAACA
GCAGCCAATTCTTCAAACAGCAATGTCCTCCGGACAGCCCAGTTCTGCAGGAGTAGGAGCAGGAACAACA
GTGATTCCTGTGGCTCAGCCACAGGGTATCCAGCTGCCAGTGCAGCCCACAGCAGTCCCAGCACAACCTG
CAGGGGCATCTGTCCAGCCTGTTGGCCAGGCTCCGGCAGCAGTGTCTGCTGTACCTACTGGCAGTCAGAT
TGCAAATATTGGTCAGCAAGCAAACATACCTACTGCAGTGCAGCAGCCCTCTACCCAGGTTCCACCTTCA
GTTATTCAGCAGGGTGCTCCTCCATCTTCGCAAGTGGTTCCACCTGCTCAAACTGGGATTATTCATCAGG
GAGTTCAAACTAGTGCTCCAAGCCTTCCTCAACAATTGGTTATTGCATCCCAAAGTTCCTTGTTAACTGT
GCCTCCCCAGCCACAAGGAGTAGAACCAGTAGCTCAAGGAATTGTTTCACAGCAGTTGCCTGCAGTTAGT
TCTTTGCCCTCTGCTAGTAGTATTTCTGTTACAAGTCAGGTTAGTTCAACTGGTCCTTCTGGAATGCCTT
CTGCCCCAACAAACTTGGTTCCACCACAAAATATAGCACAAACCCCTGCTACCCAAAATGGTAATTTGGT
TCAAAGTGTTAGTCAACCTCCCTTGATAGCAACTAATACAAATTTGCCTTTGGCACAACAGATACCACTA
AGTTCTACCCAGTTCTCCGCACAATCATTAGCTCAGGCAATTGGAAGCCAAATTGAAGATGCCAGGCGTG
CAGCGGAGCCCTCCTTAGTTGGCTTACCTCAGACTATCAGTGGTGACAGTGGGGGAATGTCAGCAGTTTC
AGATGGGAGTAGCAGCAGCCTAGCAGCCTCTGCTTCTCTTTTCCCGTTGAAGGTGCTACCGCTGACGACA
CCCCTGGTGGATGGCGAGGATGAGAGCTCCTCTGGTGCAAGTGTGGTAGCTATTGACAACAAAATCGAGC
AAGCTATGGATCTAGTGAAAAGCCATTTGATGTATGCGGTCAGAGAAGAAGTGGAGGTCCTCAAAGAGCA
AATCAAAGAACTAATAGAGAAAAATTCCCAGCTGGAGCAGGAGAACAATCTGCTGAAGACACTGGCCAGT
CCTGAGCAGCTTGCCCAGTTTCAGGCCCAGCTGCAGACTGGCTCCCCCCCTGCCACCACCCAGCCACAGG
GCACCACACAGCCCCCCGCCCAGCCAGCATCGCAGGGCTCAGGACCAACCGCATAGTAATGAACTAGTCC
GTAACTTGAAAGTATTTCGATTTCTTGGCTTTATATATCTTGTGGAAAGGACGAGTAGATCGCCTGGACG
GTCAGTCAACGCGTTAAGTCGACAATCAACCTCTGGATTACAAAATTTGTGAAAGATTGACTGGTATTCT
TAACTATGTTGCTCCTTTTACGCTATGTGGATACGCTGCTTTAATGCCTTTGTATCATGCTATTGCTTCC
CGTATGGCTTTCATTTTCTCCTCCTTGTATAAATCCTGGTTGCTGTCTCTTTATGAGGAGTTGTGGCCCG
TTGTCAGGCAACGTGGCGTGGTGTGCACTGTGTTTGCTGACGCAACCCCCACTGGTTGGGGCATTGCCAC
CACCTGTCAGCTCCTTTCCGGGACTTTCGCTTTCCCCCTCCCTATTGCCACGGCGGAACTCATCGCCGCC
TGCCTTGCCCGCTGCTGGACAGGGGCTCGGCTGTTGGGCACTGACAATTCCGTGGTGTTGTCGGGGAAAT
CATCGTCCTTTCCTTGGCTGCTCGCCTGTGTTGCCACCTGGATTCTGCGCGGGACGTCCTTCTGCTACGT
CCCTTCGGCCCTCAATCCAGCGGACCTTCCTTCCCGCGGCCTGCTGCCGGCTCTGCGGCCTCTTCCGCGT
CTTCGCCTTCGCCCTCAGACGAGTCGGATCTCCCTTTGGGCCGCCTCCCCGCGTCGACTTTAAGACCAAT
GACTTACAAGGCAGCTGTAGATCTTAGCCACTTTTTAAAAGAAAAGGGGGGACTGGAAGGGCTAATTCAC
TCCCAACGAAGACAAGATCTGCTTTTTGCTTGTACTGGGTCTCTCTGGTTAGACCAGATCTGAGCCTGGG
AGCTCTCTGGCTAACTAGGGAACCCACTGCTTAAGCCTCAATAAAGCTTGCCTTGAGTGCTTCAAGTAGT
GTGTGCCCGTCTGTTGTGTGACTCTGGTAACTAGAGATCCCTCAGACCCTTTTAGTCAGTGTGGAAAATC
TCTAGCAGTACGTATAGTAGTTCATGTCATCTTATTATTCAGTATTTATAACTTGCAAAGAAATGAATAT
CAGAGAGTGAGAGGAACTTGTTTATTGCAGCTTATAATGGTTACAAATAAAGCAATAGCATCACAAATTT
CACAAATAAAGCATTTTTTTCACTGCATTCTAGTTGTGGTTTGTCCAAACTCATCAATGTATCTTATCAT
GTCTGGCTCTAGCTATCCCGCCCCTAACTCCGCCCATCCCGCCCCTAACTCCGCCCAGTTCCGCCCATTC
TCCGCCCCATGGCTGACTAATTTTTTTTATTTATGCAGAGGCCGAGGCCGCCTCGGCCTCTGAGCTATTC
CAGAAGTAGTGAGGAGGCTTTTTTGGAGGCCTAGGGACGTACCCAATTCGCCCTATAGTGAGTCGTATTA
CGCGCGCTCACTGGCCGTCGTTTTACAACGTCGTGACTGGGAAAACCCTGGCGTTACCCAACTTAATCGC
CTTGCAGCACATCCCCCTTTCGCCAGCTGGCGTAATAGCGAAGAGGCCCGCACCGATCGCCCTTCCCAAC
AGTTGCGCAGCCTGAATGGCGAATGGG
[124 nt withheld, positions 8918-9041]
C
[91 nt withheld, positions 9043-9133]
A
[49 nt withheld, positions 9135-9183]
CCTTTGACGTTGGAGTCCACGTTCTTT
[37 nt withheld, positions 9211-9247]
ACCCTATCTCGGTCTATTCTTTTGATTTATAAGGGATTTTGCCGATTTCGGCCTATTGGTTAAAAAATGA
GCTGATTTAACAAAAATTTAACGCGAATTTTAACAAAATATTAACGCTTACAATTTAGGTGGCACTTTTC
GGGGAAATGTGCGCGGAACCCCTATTTGTTTATTTTTCTAAATACATTCAAATATGTATCCGCTCATGAG
ACAATAACCCTGATAAATGCTTCAATAATATTGAAAAAGGAAGAGTATGAGTATTCAACATTTCCGTGTC
GCCCTTATTCCCTTTTTTGCGGCATTTTGCCTTCCTGTTTTTGCTCACCCAGAAACGCTGGTGAAAGTAA
AAGATGCTGAAGATCAGTTGGGTGCACGAGTGGGTTACATCGAACTGGATCTCAACAGCGGTAAGATCCT
TGAGAGTTTTCGCCCCGAAGAACGTTTTCCAATGATGAGCACTTTTAAAGTTCTGCTATGTGGCGCGGTA
TTATCCCGTATTGACGCCGGGCAAGAGCAACTCGGTCGCCGCATACACTATTCTCAGAATGACTTGGTTG
AGTACTCACCAGTCACAGAAAAGCATCTTACGGATGGCATGACAGTAAGAGAATTATGCAGTGCTGCCAT
AACCATGAGTGATAACACTGCGGCCAACTTACTTCTGACAACGATCGGAGGACCGAAGGAGCTAACCGCT
TTTTTGCACAACATGGGGGATCATGTAACTCGCCTTGATCGTTGGGAACCGGAGCTGAATGAAGCCATAC
CAAACGACGAGCGTGACACCACGATGCCTGTAGCAATGGCAACAACGTTGCGCAAACTATTAACTGGCGA
ACTACTTACTCTAGCTTCCCGGCAACAATTAATAGACTGGATGGAGGCGGATAAAGTTGCAGGACCACTT
CTGCGCTCGGCCCTTCCGGCTGGCTGGTTTATTGCTGATAAATCTGGAGCCGGTGAGCGTGGGTCTCGCG
GTATCATTGCAGCACTGGGGCCAGATGGTAAGCCCTCCCGTATCGTAGTTATCTACACGACGGGGAGTCA
GGCAACTATGGATGAACGAAATAGACAGATCGCTGAGATAGGTGCCTCACTGATTAAGCATTGGTAACTG
TCAGACCAAGTTTACTCATATATACTTTAGATTGATTTAAAACTTCATTTTTAATTTAAAAGGATCTAGG
TGAAGATCCTTTTTGATAATCTCATGACCAAAATCCCTTAACGTGAGTTTTCGTTCCACTGAGCGTCAGA
CCCCGTAGAAAAGATCAAAGGATCTTCTTGAGATCCTTTTTTTCTGCGCGTAATCTGCTGCTTGCAAACA
AAAAAACCACCGCTACCAGCGGTGGTTTGTTTGCCGGATCAAGAGCTACCAACTCTTTTTCCGAAGGTAA
CTGGCTTCAGCAGAGCGCAGATACCAAATACTGTTCTTCTAGTGTAGCCGTAGTTAGGCCACCACTTCAA
GAACTCTGTAGCACCGCCTACATACCTCGCTCTGCTAATCCTGTTACCAGTGGCTGCTGCCAGTGGCGAT
AAGTCGTGTCTTACCGGGTTGGACTCAAGACGATAGTTACCGGATAAGGCGCAGCGGTCGGGCTGAACGG
GGGGTTCGTGCACACAGCCCAGCTTGGAGCGAACGACCTACACCGAACTGAGATACCTACAGCGTGAGCT
ATGAGAAAGCGCCACGCTTCCCGAAGGGAGAAAGGCGGACAGGTATCCGGTAAGCGGCAGGGTCGGAACA
GGAGAGCGCACGAGGGAGCTTCCAGGGGGAAACGCCTGGTATCTTTATAGTCCTGTCGGGTTTCGCCACC
TCTGACTTGAGCGTCGATTTTTGTGATGCTCGTCAGGGGGGCGGAGCCTATGGAAAAACGCCAGCAACGC
GGCCTTTTTACGGTTCCTGGCCTTTTGCTGGCCTTTTGCTCACATGTTCTTTCCTGCGTTATCCCCTGAT
TCTGTGGATAACCGTATTACCGCCTTTGAGTGAGCTGATACCGCTCGCCGCAGCCGAACGACCGAGCGCA
GCGAGTCAGTGAGCGAGGAAGCGGAAGAGCGCCCAATACGCAAACCGCCTCTCCCCGCGCGTTGGCCGAT
TCATTAATGCAGCTGGCACGACAGGTTTCCCGACTGGAAAGCGGGCAGTGAGCGCAACGCAATTAATGTG
AGTTAGCTCACTCATTAGGCACCCCAGGCTTTACACTTTATGCTTCCGGCTCGTATGTTGTGTGGAATTG
TGAGCGGATAACAATTTCACACAGGAAACAGCTATGACCATGATTACGCCAAGCGCGCAATTAACCCTCA
CTAAAGGGAACAAAAGCTGGAGCTGCAAGC
Features (pLannotate 1.2.2; 31 found; start..end, strand, type, name):
      5..231     +  promoter       RSV promoter: Rous sarcoma virus enhancer/promoter
    232..412     +  LTR            5' LTR (truncated): truncated 5' long terminal repeat (LTR) from HIV-1
    459..584     +  misc_feature   HIV-1 Ψ: packaging signal of human immunodeficiency virus type 1
    568..931     +  CDS            HIV-1 gag (fragment): gag protein from human immunodeficiency virus 1; gag
   1077..1310    +  misc_feature   RRE: The Rev response element (RRE) of HIV-1 allows for Rev-dependent mRNA export from the nucleus to the cytoplasm.
   1687..1713    +  CDS            Rev (fragment): human immunodeficiency virus 1 (HIV-1) Rev protein; rev; enhances nuclear export of unspliced and incompletely spliced viral mRNAs
   1720..1743    +  promoter       SV40 promoter (fragment): SV40 early promoter
   1744..1815    +  promoter       SV40 promoter (fragment): SV40 enhancer and early promoter
   1839..1974    +  rep_origin     SV40 ori: SV40 origin of replication
   2020..2616    +  CDS            PuroR (fragment): puromycin N-acetyltransferase; pac from Streptomyces; confers resistance to puromycin
   2665..2782    +  misc_feature   cPPT/CTS: central polypurine tract and central termination sequence of HIV-1
   2847..2913    +  CDS            small t antigen (fragment): SV40 (simian virus 40) small t antigen
   2920..4098    +  promoter       EF-1α promoter: strong constitutive promoter for human elongation factor EF-1α
   4115..7333    +  CDS            TSC22D1: T22D1_HUMAN - Also known as KIAA1994, TGFB1I4, TSC22. Experimental evidence at protein level: Swiss-Prot protein existence level 1. Transcriptional repressor. Acts on the C-type natriuretic peptide (CNP) promoter. From Homo sapiens (Human).
   7349..7402    +  promoter       U6 promoter (fragment): RNA polymerase III promoter for human U6 snRNA
   7444..8032    +  misc_feature   WPRE: woodchuck hepatitis virus posttranscriptional regulatory element
   8083..8102    +  misc_feature   cPPT/CTS (fragment): central polypurine tract and central termination sequence of HIV-1
   8104..8337    +  LTR            3' LTR (ΔU3): self-inactivating 3' long terminal repeat (LTR) from HIV-1
   8415..8536    +  polyA_signal   SV40 poly(A) signal: SV40 polyadenylation signal
   8576..8711    +  rep_origin     SV40 ori: SV40 origin of replication
   8732..8750    -  promoter       T7 promoter: promoter for bacteriophage T7 RNA polymerase
   8758..8913    +  CDS            lacZα (fragment): LacZα fragment of β-galactosidase; lacZ fragment
   8918..9346    +  rep_origin     f1 ori (sequence partly withheld): f1 bacteriophage origin of replication; arrow indicates direction of (+) strand synthesis
   9399..9503    +  promoter       AmpR promoter: bla
   9504..10364   +  CDS            AmpR: β-lactamase; bla; confers resistance to ampicillin, carbenicillin, and related antibiotics
  10535..11123   +  rep_origin     ori: high-copy-number ColE1/pMB1/pBR322/pUC origin of replication
  11306..11398   +  CDS            lacI (fragment): lac repressor; lacI; The lac repressor binds to the lac operator to inhibit transcription in E. coli. This inhibition can be relieved by adding lactose or isopropyl-β-D-thiogalactopyranoside (IPTG).
  11411..11432   +  protein_bind   CAP binding site: CAP binding activates transcription in the presence of cAMP. E. coli catabolite activator protein
  11447..11477   +  promoter       lac promoter: promoter for the E. coli lac operon
  11481..11503   +  protein_bind   lac operator (fragment): The lac repressor binds to the lac operator to inhibit transcription in E. coli. This inhibition can be relieved by adding lactose or isopropyl-β-D-thiogalactopyranoside (IPTG). lac repressor encoded by lacI
  11546..11564   +  promoter       T3 promoter: promoter for bacteriophage T3 RNA polymerase
