[The description below was written by a language model from this plasmid's Addgene catalogue record and pLannotate feature annotations shown in this document.]
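Description:
TFORF1041 is a lentiviral mammalian expression plasmid built on the pLX_TRC317 backbone, carrying the human transcription factor TSC22D1 (also known as TSC22 or TGFB1I4) as an overexpression ORF. It belongs to a barcoded transcription factor ORF collection in which each construct carries a unique 24-bp barcode, so that individual factors can be identified by sequencing in pooled screens. The sequenced record is about 11.6 kb. In bacteria the plasmid replicates from a high-copy ColE1/pUC-type origin and is selected with ampicillin through the β-lactamase gene. An f1 origin and remnants of a lac/lacZα cloning region with T7 and T3 promoters are also present in the backbone.

The viral portion has a third-generation, self-inactivating layout. An RSV promoter drives a truncated HIV-1 5' LTR, followed by the Ψ packaging signal with a gag fragment, the Rev response element for Rev-dependent export of the genomic RNA, and a cPPT/CTS element. The cassette ends in a ΔU3 3' LTR, with an SV40 polyadenylation signal downstream. Within the provirus, an SV40 early promoter/origin region drives puromycin N-acetyltransferase for selection of transduced cells. A separate EF-1α promoter provides strong constitutive expression of the TSC22D1 coding sequence. A WPRE lies downstream of the ORF to enhance transcript stability and expression. The barcode is not annotated as a feature, and its position is not stated in the record. The short U6 promoter fragment annotated between the ORF and the WPRE is probably a partial match rather than a functional promoter. The depositor notes that the ORF was synthesized and that the plasmid can recombine during propagation. Typical use is packaging into lentivirus for individual or pooled TF overexpression, such as directed differentiation screens.
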