Addgene plasmid #143747: TFORF1041
Purpose: Lentiviral vector for overexpressing transcription factor ORFs with unique 24-bp barcodes. Barcodes facilitate identification of transcription factors in pooled screens.
Depositing lab: Feng Zhang. Depositing organization: Broad Institute. Publication: A transcription factor atlas of directed differentiation. Joung J, Ma S, Tay T, Geiger-Schuller KR, Kirchgatterer PC, Verdine VK, Guo B, Arias-Garcia MA, Allen WE, Singh A, Kuksenko O, Abudayyeh OO, Gootenberg JS, Fu Z, Macrae RK, Buenrostro JD, Regev A, Zhang F. Cell. 2023 Jan 5;186(1):209-229.e26. doi: 10.1016/j.cell.2022.11.026. PubMed 36608654.
Backbone
  Vector backbone: pLX_TRC317
  Backbone manufacturer: Broad Institute Genetic Perturbation Platform
  Backbone size w/o insert (bp): 8264
  Vector type: Mammalian Expression, Lentiviral
  Selectable markers: Puromycin
Growth in bacteria
  Bacterial resistance: Ampicillin, 100 μg/mL
  Growth temperature: 37°C
  Growth strain: NEB Stable
  Copy number: High Copy
Gene/Insert
  Gene/Insert name: TSC22D1
  Species: H. sapiens (human)
  Insert size (bp): 3323
  Entrez Gene: TSC22D1 (a.k.a. Ptg-2, TGFB1I4, TSC22)
  Promoter: EF1a
  Cloning method: Unknown
  Sequencing primers: 5′ GGGTGGAGACTGAAGTTAGGCCAG; 3′ CACATAGCGTAAAAGGAGCAACATAG
Terms and licenses: Academic/Nonprofit Terms; Industry Terms: Not Available to Industry
Depositor comments: NM_183422,ENST00000458659 . The transcription factor ORF portion of this plasmid was synthesized by Genewiz. Please test multiple small colonies in case of plasmid recombination. To make this collection available in a timely manner, a portion of this collection was not fully sequenced by Addgene. If an Addgene verified full plasmid sequence is not available, please contact us prior to placing an order to request the full sequence.
How to cite: TFORF1041 was a gift from Feng Zhang (Addgene plasmid # 143747 ; http://n2t.net/addgene:143747 ; RRID:Addgene_143747)
