>Addgene plasmid #143747 | TFORF1041 | depositor partial sequence | sequence record 283368 | Insert
ACCGCCACCATGCACCAGCCGCCTGAGTCCACCGCCGCGGCCGCCGCCGCTGCAGACATTAGCGCTAGGA
AGATGGCGCACCCGGCAATGTTCCCTCGAAGGGGCAGCGGTAGTGGCAGCGCCTCTGCTCTCAATGCAGC
AGGTACCGGCGTCGGTAGTAATGCCACATCTTCCGAGGATTTTCCGCCTCCGTCGCTGCTTCAGCCGCCG
CCCCCTGCAGCATCTTCTACGTCGGGACCACAGCCTCCGCCTCCACAAAGCCTGAACCTCCTTTCGCAGG
CTCAGCTGCAGGCACAGCCTCTTGCGCCAGGCGGAACTCAAATGAAAAAGAAAAGTGGCTTCCAGATAAC
TAGCGTTACTCCTGCTCAGATCTCCGCTAGTATCAGCTCTAACAACAGTATAGCAGAGGACACTGAGAGC
TATGATGATCTGGATGAATCTCACACGGAAGATCTCTCTTCTTCGGAGATCCTTGATGTGTCACTTTCCA
GGGCTACTGACTTAGGGGAGCCCGAACGCAGCTCCTCAGAAGAGACCCTAAATAACTTCCAGGAAGCCGA
GACACCTGGGGCAGTCTCTCCCAACCAGCCCCACCTTCCTCAGCCTCATTTGCCTCACCTTCCACAACAG
AATGTTGTGATCAATGGGAATGCTCATCCACACCACCTCCATCACCACCATCAGATTCATCATGGGCACC
ACCTCCAACATGGTCACCACCATCCATCTCATGTTGCTGTGGCCAGTGCATCCATTACTGGTGGGCCACC
CTCAAGCCCAGTATCTAGAAAACTCTCTACAACTGGAAGCTCTGACAGTATCACACCAGTTGCACCAACT
TCTGCTGTATCATCCAGTGGTTCACCTGCATCTGTAATGACTAATATGCGTGCTCCAAGTACTACAGGTG
GAATAGGTATAAATTCTGTTACTGGCACTAGTACAGTAAATAATGTTAACATTACTGCTGTGGGTAGTTT
TAATCCTAATGTGACAAGCAGCATGCTTGGTAATGTTAATATAAGTACAAGCAATATTCCTAGTGCTGCT
GGTGTGAGTGTTGGGCCTGGAGTTACCAGTGGTGTTAATGTGAATATCTTGAGTGGCATGGGCAATGGTA
CTATTTCTTCCTCTGCTGCTGTTAGCAGTGTTCCTAATGCAGCTGCAGGGATGACTGGGGGATCGGTTTC
AAGTCAGCAGCAACAACCAACAGTTAACACTTCGAGGTTCAGAGTTGTGAAGTTAGATTCTAGTTCTGAG
CCCTTTAAAAAAGGTAGATGGACTTGCACTGAGTTCTATGAAAAAGAAAATGCTGTACCTGCTACAGAAG
GTGTGCTGATAAATAAAGTGGTGGAGACTGTAAAGCAAAATCCGATAGAAGTGACTTCTGAAAGGGAGAG
CACTAGTGGGAGTTCAGTGAGCAGTAGTGTCAGCACACTGAGTCACTATACAGAGAGTGTGGGAAGTGGA
GAGATGGGAGCCCCTACTGTGGTGGTGCAGCAGCAGCAGCAGCAACAACAACAACAACAGCAACAACCAG
CTCTCCAAGGTGTGACCCTCCAACAGATGGATTTTGGTAGCACTGGTCCACAGAGTATTCCAGCAGTTAG
TATACCACAGAGTATTTCTCAGTCACAGATCTCACAAGTACAATTACAGTCTCAAGAACTGAGCTATCAG
CAAAAGCAAGGTCTTCAGCCAGTACCTCTGCAAGCCACTATGAGTGCTGCAACTGGTATCCAGCCATCGC
CTGTAAATGTGGTTGGTGTAACTTCAGCTTTAGGTCAGCAGCCTTCCATTTCCAGTTTGGCTCAACCCCA
GCTACCATATTCTCAGGCGGCTCCTCCAGTGCAAACTCCCCTTCCAGGGGCACCACCACCCCAACAGTTA
CAGTATGGACAACAGCAACCAATGGTTTCTACACAGATGGCCCCAGGCCATGTCAAATCAGTGACTCAAA
ATCCTGCTTCAGAGTATGTACAACAGCAGCCAATTCTTCAAACAGCAATGTCCTCCGGACAGCCCAGTTC
TGCAGGAGTAGGAGCAGGAACAACAGTGATTCCTGTGGCTCAGCCACAGGGTATCCAGCTGCCAGTGCAG
CCCACAGCAGTCCCAGCACAACCTGCAGGGGCATCTGTCCAGCCTGTTGGCCAGGCTCCGGCAGCAGTGT
CTGCTGTACCTACTGGCAGTCAGATTGCAAATATTGGTCAGCAAGCAAACATACCTACTGCAGTGCAGCA
GCCCTCTACCCAGGTTCCACCTTCAGTTATTCAGCAGGGTGCTCCTCCATCTTCGCAAGTGGTTCCACCT
GCTCAAACTGGGATTATTCATCAGGGAGTTCAAACTAGTGCTCCAAGCCTTCCTCAACAATTGGTTATTG
CATCCCAAAGTTCCTTGTTAACTGTGCCTCCCCAGCCACAAGGAGTAGAACCAGTAGCTCAAGGAATTGT
TTCACAGCAGTTGCCTGCAGTTAGTTCTTTGCCCTCTGCTAGTAGTATTTCTGTTACAAGTCAGGTTAGT
TCAACTGGTCCTTCTGGAATGCCTTCTGCCCCAACAAACTTGGTTCCACCACAAAATATAGCACAAACCC
CTGCTACCCAAAATGGTAATTTGGTTCAAAGTGTTAGTCAACCTCCCTTGATAGCAACTAATACAAATTT
GCCTTTGGCACAACAGATACCACTAAGTTCTACCCAGTTCTCCGCACAATCATTAGCTCAGGCAATTGGA
AGCCAAATTGAAGATGCCAGGCGTGCAGCGGAGCCCTCCTTAGTTGGCTTACCTCAGACTATCAGTGGTG
ACAGTGGGGGAATGTCAGCAGTTTCAGATGGGAGTAGCAGCAGCCTAGCAGCCTCTGCTTCTCTTTTCCC
GTTGAAGGTGCTACCGCTGACGACACCCCTGGTGGATGGCGAGGATGAGAGCTCCTCTGGTGCAAGTGTG
GTAGCTATTGACAACAAAATCGAGCAAGCTATGGATCTAGTGAAAAGCCATTTGATGTATGCGGTCAGAG
AAGAAGTGGAGGTCCTCAAAGAGCAAATCAAAGAACTAATAGAGAAAAATTCCCAGCTGGAGCAGGAGAA
CAATCTGCTGAAGACACTGGCCAGTCCTGAGCAGCTTGCCCAGTTTCAGGCCCAGCTGCAGACTGGCTCC
CCCCCTGCCACCACCCAGCCACAGGGCACCACACAGCCCCCCGCCCAGCCAGCATCGCAGGGCTCAGGAC
CAACCGCATAGTAATGAACTAGTCCGTAACTTGAAAGTATTTCGATTTCTTGGCTTTATATATCTTGTGG
AAAGGACGAGTAGATCGCCTGGACGGTCAGTCA
