>Addgene plasmid #143747 | TFORF1041 | depositor partial sequence | sequence record 283369 | Barcode
GTAGATCGCCTGGACGGTCAGTCA
